Addgene plasmid #244058: Vimentin_mCherry_HA
Purpose: anchoring mCherry-1x HA to the intermediate filaments
Depositing lab: Markus Affolter. Publication: Protein manipulation using single copies of short peptide tags in cultured cells and in Drosophila melanogaster. Vigano MA, Ell CM, Kustermann MMM, Aguilar G, Matsuda S, Zhao N, Stasevich TJ, Affolter M, Pyrowolakis G. Development. 2021 Mar 16;148(6):dev191700. doi: 10.1242/dev.191700. PubMed 33593816.
Backbone
  Vector backbone: pcDNA4TO
  Vector type: Mammalian Expression
Growth in bacteria
  Bacterial resistance: Ampicillin, 100 μg/mL
  Growth temperature: 37°C
  Growth strain: DH5alpha
  Copy number: High Copy
Gene/Insert
  Gene/Insert name: NtVimentin-mCherry-HA
  Species: M. musculus (mouse)
  Tag / fusion protein: HA (C terminal on insert)
  Cloning method: Restriction Enzyme; 5′ cloning site Unknown (unknown if destroyed)
Terms and licenses: Academic/Nonprofit Terms; Industry Terms: Not Available to Industry
How to cite: Vimentin_mCherry_HA was a gift from Markus Affolter (Addgene plasmid # 244058 ; http://n2t.net/addgene:244058 ; RRID:Addgene_244058)
