[The description below was written by a language model from this plasmid's Addgene catalogue record and pLannotate feature annotations shown in this document.]
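Description:
Vimentin_mCherry_HA is a mammalian expression plasmid of about 7.3 kb built on the pcDNA4TO backbone. It is maintained in E. coli through a high-copy ColE1/pUC-type origin and selected with ampicillin via the β-lactamase gene. An f1 origin is also present. For selection in mammalian cells the backbone carries a Zeocin/bleomycin resistance gene (Sh ble). This gene sits behind both the SV40 early promoter and the bacterial EM7 promoter and is followed by an SV40 polyadenylation signal.

The expression cassette is driven by the human CMV immediate early enhancer and promoter. Two short tet operator-like matches lie just downstream of the promoter, consistent with the tetracycline-operator design of this backbone. Such a promoter acts constitutively in cells lacking Tet repressor and can be made tetracycline-inducible in cells that express it. The open reading frame encodes mouse vimentin at the N terminus, fused in frame to the monomeric red fluorescent protein mCherry. After a short spacer comes an HA epitope at the C terminus. The annotation software labels this epitope as a fragment of a 3xHA tag, but its length fits the single HA copy stated in the record. Transcription ends at the bovine growth hormone polyadenylation signal.

Because vimentin assembles into intermediate filaments, the fusion anchors mCherry and its single HA tag to that cytoskeletal network. This produces a red, filamentous pattern in transfected cells. The stated purpose is this anchoring, in the context of work on manipulating proteins through single copies of short peptide tags. The record does not describe a specific assay, though a localized HA target of this kind could plausibly serve to test recruitment of HA-binding reagents.
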