Features (pLannotate 1.2.2; 24 found; start..end, strand, type, name):
     28..80      -  misc_feature   bom (fragment): basis of mobility region from pBR322
    235..614     +  enhancer       CMV enhancer: human cytomegalovirus immediate early enhancer
    615..818     +  promoter       CMV promoter: human cytomegalovirus (CMV) immediate early promoter
    820..839     +  promoter       PLtetO-1 promoter (fragment): modified phage lambda PL promoter with tet operator sites (Lutz and Bujard, 1997)
    841..860     +  promoter       PLtetO-1 promoter (fragment): modified phage lambda PL promoter with tet operator sites (Lutz and Bujard, 1997)
    868..901     +  promoter       TRE3GV promoter (fragment): 3rd-generation Tet-responsive promoter that can be activated by binding of Tet-On® 3G, optimized for retroviral and lentiviral vectors
   1002..2399    +  CDS            Vim: VIME_MOUSE - Experimental evidence at protein level: Swiss-Prot protein existence level 1. Involved with LARP6 in the stabilization of type I collagen mRNAs for CO1A1 and CO1A2. From Mus musculus (Mouse).
   2409..3113    +  CDS            mCherry: mCherry is a basic (constitutively fluorescent) red fluorescent protein published in 2004, derived from Discosoma sp.. It is reported to be a very rapidly-maturing monomer with low acid sensitivity.
   3186..3212    +  CDS            3xHA (fragment): three tandem HA epitope tags
   3287..3511    +  polyA_signal   bGH poly(A) signal: bovine growth hormone polyadenylation signal
   3515..3536    +  promoter       SV40 promoter (fragment): SV40 enhancer and early promoter
   3557..3985    +  rep_origin     f1 ori (sequence partly withheld): f1 bacteriophage origin of replication; arrow indicates direction of (+) strand synthesis
   3999..4328    +  promoter       SV40 promoter: SV40 enhancer and early promoter
   4376..4423    +  promoter       EM7 promoter: synthetic bacterial promoter&nbsp
   4442..4816    +  CDS            BleoR: antibiotic-binding protein; Sh ble from Streptoalloteichus hindustanus; confers resistance to bleomycin, phleomycin, and Zeocin™
   4826..4951    +  CDS            ble (fragment): BLE_KLEPN - Experimental evidence at protein level: Swiss-Prot protein existence level 1. Binding protein with a strong affinity to the bleomycin family of antibiotics. Binds to CL990; an antimitotic-antibiotic compound. From Klebsiella pneumoniae.
   4946..5067    +  polyA_signal   SV40 poly(A) signal: SV40 polyadenylation signal
   5140..5156    -  protein_bind   lac operator: The lac repressor binds to the lac operator to inhibit transcription in E. coli. This inhibition can be relieved by adding lactose or isopropyl-β-D-thiogalactopyranoside (IPTG). lac repressor encoded by lacI
   5164..5194    -  promoter       lac promoter: promoter for the E. coli lac operon
   5209..5230    -  protein_bind   CAP binding site: CAP binding activates transcription in the presence of cAMP. E. coli catabolite activator protein
   5243..5335    -  CDS            lacI (fragment): lac repressor; lacI; The lac repressor binds to the lac operator to inhibit transcription in E. coli. This inhibition can be relieved by adding lactose or isopropyl-β-D-thiogalactopyranoside (IPTG).
   5518..6106    -  rep_origin     ori: high-copy-number ColE1/pMB1/pBR322/pUC origin of replication
   6277..7137    -  CDS            AmpR: β-lactamase; bla; confers resistance to ampicillin, carbenicillin, and related antibiotics
   7138..7242    -  promoter       AmpR promoter: bla
>Addgene plasmid #244058 | Vimentin_mCherry_HA | addgene full sequence | sequence record 491017 | Addgene NGS Result
GACGGATCGGGAGATCTCCCGATCCCCTATGGTGCACTCTCAGTACAATCTGCTCTGATGCCGCATAGTT
AAGCCAGTATCTGCTCCCTGCTTGTGTGTTGGAGGTCGCTGAGTAGTGCGCGAGCAAAATTTAAGCTACA
ACAAGGCAAGGCTTGACCGACAATTGCATGAAGAATCTGCTTAGGGTTAGGCGTTTTGCGCTGCTTCGCG
ATGTACGGGCCAGATATACGCGTTGACATTGATTATTGACTAGTTATTAATAGTAATCAATTACGGGGTC
ATTAGTTCATAGCCCATATATGGAGTTCCGCGTTACATAACTTACGGTAAATGGCCCGCCTGGCTGACCG
CCCAACGACCCCCGCCCATTGACGTCAATAATGACGTATGTTCCCATAGTAACGCCAATAGGGACTTTCC
ATTGACGTCAATGGGTGGAGTATTTACGGTAAACTGCCCACTTGGCAGTACATCAAGTGTATCATATGCC
AAGTACGCCCCCTATTGACGTCAATGACGGTAAATGGCCCGCCTGGCATTATGCCCAGTACATGACCTTA
TGGGACTTTCCTACTTGGCAGTACATCTACGTATTAGTCATCGCTATTACCATGGTGATGCGGTTTTGGC
AGTACATCAATGGGCGTGGATAGCGGTTTGACTCACGGGGATTTCCAAGTCTCCACCCCATTGACGTCAA
TGGGAGTTTGTTTTGGCACCAAAATCAACGGGACTTTCCAAAATGTCGTAACAACTCCGCCCCATTGACG
CAAATGGGCGGTAGGCGTGTACGGTGGGAGGTCTATATAAGCAGAGCTCTCCCTATCAGTGATAGAGATC
TCCCTATCAGTGATAGAGATCGTCGACGAGCTCGTTTAGTGAACCGTCAGATCGCCTGGAGACGCCATCC
ACGCTGTTTTGACCTCCATAGAAGACACCGGGACCGATCCAGCCTCCGGACTCTAGCGTTTAAACTTAAG
CTTGGTACCGAGCTCGGATCCATGTCTACCAGGTCTGTGTCCTCGTCCTCCTACCGCAGGATGTTCGGTG
GCTCCGGCACATCGAGCCGGCCCAGCTCCAACCGGAGCTATGTGACCACGTCCACACGCACCTACAGTCT
GGGCAGCGCACTGCGCCCCAGCACTAGCCGCAGCCTCTATTCCTCATCCCCCGGTGGCGCCTATGTGACC
CGGTCCTCGGCAGTGCGCCTGCGGAGCAGCGTGCCGGGCGTGCGGCTGCTTCAAGACTCGGTGGACTTCT
CGCTGGCCGACGCCATCAACACTGAGTTCAAGAACACCCGCACCAACGAGAAGGTAGAACTGCAGGAGCT
GAATGACCGCTTTGCCAACTACATCGACAAGGTGCGCTTCCTCGAGCAGCAGAACAAAATCCTGCTGGCT
GAGCTCGAGCAGCTCAAGGGCCAGGGCAAGTCGCGCCTGGGCGACCTGTACGAGGAGGAGATGCGGGAGC
TGCGCCGGCAGGTGGATCAGCTCACCAACGACAAGGCCCGTGTCGAGGTGGAGCGGGACAACCTGGCCGA
GGACATCATGCGGCTGCGAGAGAAATTGCAGGAGGAGATGCTCCAGAGAGAGGAAGCCGAAAGCACCCTG
CAGTCATTCAGACAGGATGTTGACAATGCTTCTCTGGCACGTCTTGACCTTGAACGGAAAGTGGAATCCT
TGCAGGAAGAAATTGCCTTTTTGAAGAAACTGCACGATGAAGAGATCCAGGAGCTGCAGGCCCAGATTCA
GGAACAGCATGTCCAGATCGATGTGGACGTTTCCAAGCCTGACCTCACTGCTGCCCTGCGTGATGTGCGC
CAGCAGTATGAAAGCGTGGCTGCCAAGAACCTCCAGGAGGCCGAGGAATGGTACAAGTCCAAGTTTGCTG
ACCTCTCTGAGGCTGCCAACCGGAACAACGATGCCCTGCGCCAGGCCAAGCAGGAGTCAAACGAGTACCG
GAGACAGGTGCAGTCACTCACCTGTGAAGTGGATGCCCTTAAAGGCACTAACGAGTCCCTGGAGCGCCAG
ATGCGTGAGATGGAAGAGAATTTTGCCCTTGAAGCTGCTAACTACCAGGACACTATTGGCCGCCTGCAGG
ATGAGATCCAAAACATGAAGGAAGAGATGGCTCGTCACCTTCGTGAATACCAAGATCTGCTCAATGTTAA
GATGGCCCTGGACATTGAGATCGCCACCTACAGGAAGCTGCTGGAAGGCGAGGAGAGCAGGATTTCTCTG
CCTCTGCCAACCTTTTCTTCCCTGAACCTGAGAGAAACTAACCTGGAGTCACTTCCTCTGGTTGACACCC
ACTCAAAAAGAACACTCCTGATTAAGACGGTTGAGACCAGAGATGGACAGGTGATCAATGAGACTTCTCA
GCATCACGATGACCTTGAAGAATTCGGTGTGAGCAAGGGCGAGGAGGATAACATGGCCATCATCAAGGAG
TTCATGCGCTTCAAGGTGCACATGGAGGGCTCCGTGAACGGCCACGAGTTCGAGATCGAGGGCGAGGGCG
AGGGCCGCCCCTACGAGGGCACCCAGACCGCCAAGCTGAAGGTGACCAAGGGTGGCCCCCTGCCCTTCGC
CTGGGACATCCTGTCCCCTCAGTTCATGTACGGCTCCAAGGCCTACGTGAAGCACCCCGCCGACATCCCC
GACTACTTGAAGCTGTCCTTCCCCGAGGGCTTCAAGTGGGAGCGCGTGATGAACTTCGAGGACGGCGGCG
TGGTGACCGTGACCCAGGACTCCTCCCTGCAGGACGGCGAGTTCATCTACAAGGTGAAGCTGCGCGGCAC
CAACTTCCCCTCCGACGGCCCCGTAATGCAGAAGAAGACCATGGGCTGGGAGGCCTCCTCCGAGCGGATG
TACCCCGAGGACGGCGCCCTGAAGGGCGAGATCAAGCAGAGGCTGAAGCTGAAGGACGGCGGCCACTACG
ACGCTGAGGTCAAGACCACCTACAAGGCCAAGAAGCCCGTGCAGCTGCCCGGCGCCTACAACGTCAACAT
CAAGTTGGACATCACCTCCCACAACGAGGACTACACCATCGTGGAACAGTACGAACGCGCCGAGGGCCGC
CACTCCACCGGCGGCATGGACGAGCTGTACAAGGGTGGTGGTGGCGCGGCCGCAGATCGATCGATCACGC
GTGCCACCATGACTAGTTTTGTACAAAGCGGTCCGTACCCATACGATGTTCCAGATTACGCTACCGCGGT
AAACATATGGATCGATCATAATACTCGAGTCTAGAGGGCCCGTTTAAACCCGCTGATCAGCCTCGACTGT
GCCTTCTAGTTGCCAGCCATCTGTTGTTTGCCCCTCCCCCGTGCCTTCCTTGACCCTGGAAGGTGCCACT
CCCACTGTCCTTTCCTAATAAAATGAGGAAATTGCATCGCATTGTCTGAGTAGGTGTCATTCTATTCTGG
GGGGTGGGGTGGGGCAGGACAGCAAGGGGGAGGATTGGGAAGACAATAGCAGGCATGCTGGGGATGCGGT
GGGCTCTATGGCTTCTGAGGCGGAAAGAACCAGCTGGGGCTCTAGGGGGTATCCCC
[124 nt withheld, positions 3557-3680]
C
[91 nt withheld, positions 3682-3772]
A
[49 nt withheld, positions 3774-3822]
CCTTTGACGTTGGAGTCCACGTTCTTT
[37 nt withheld, positions 3850-3886]
ACCCTATCTCGGTCTATTCTTTTGATTTATAAGGGATTTTGCCGATTTCGGCCTATTGGTTAAAAAATGA
GCTGATTTAACAAAAATTTAACGCGAATTAATTCTGTGGAATGTGTGTCAGTTAGGGTGTGGAAAGTCCC
CAGGCTCCCCAGCAGGCAGAAGTATGCAAAGCATGCATCTCAATTAGTCAGCAACCAGGTGTGGAAAGTC
CCCAGGCTCCCCAGCAGGCAGAAGTATGCAAAGCATGCATCTCAATTAGTCAGCAACCATAGTCCCGCCC
CTAACTCCGCCCATCCCGCCCCTAACTCCGCCCAGTTCCGCCCATTCTCCGCCCCATGGCTGACTAATTT
TTTTTATTTATGCAGAGGCCGAGGCCGCCTCTGCCTCTGAGCTATTCCAGAAGTAGTGAGGAGGCTTTTT
TGGAGGCCTAGGCTTTTGCAAAAAGCTCCCGGGAGCTTGTATATCCATTTTCGGATCTGATCAGCACGTG
TTGACAATTAATCATCGGCATAGTATATCGGCATAGTATAATACGACAAGGTGAGGAACTAAACCATGGC
CAAGTTGACCAGTGCCGTTCCGGTGCTCACCGCGCGCGACGTCGCCGGAGCGGTCGAGTTCTGGACCGAC
CGGCTCGGGTTCTCCCGGGACTTCGTGGAGGACGACTTCGCCGGTGTGGTCCGGGACGACGTGACCCTGT
TCATCAGCGCGGTCCAGGACCAGGTGGTGCCGGACAACACCCTGGCCTGGGTGTGGGTGCGCGGCCTGGA
CGAGCTGTACGCCGAGTGGTCGGAGGTCGTGTCCACGAACTTCCGGGACGCCTCCGGGCCGGCCATGACC
GAGATCGGCGAGCAGCCGTGGGGGCGGGAGTTCGCCCTGCGCGACCCGGCCGGCAACTGCGTGCACTTCG
TGGCCGAGGAGCAGGACTGACACGTGCTACGAGATTTCGATTCCACCGCCGCCTTCTATGAAAGGTTGGG
CTTCGGAATCGTTTTCCGGGACGCCGGCTGGATGATCCTCCAGCGCGGGGATCTCATGCTGGAGTTCTTC
GCCCACCCCAACTTGTTTATTGCAGCTTATAATGGTTACAAATAAAGCAATAGCATCACAAATTTCACAA
ATAAAGCATTTTTTTCACTGCATTCTAGTTGTGGTTTGTCCAAACTCATCAATGTATCTTATCATGTCTG
TATACCGTCGACCTCTAGCTAGAGCTTGGCGTAATCATGGTCATAGCTGTTTCCTGTGTGAAATTGTTAT
CCGCTCACAATTCCACACAACATACGAGCCGGAAGCATAAAGTGTAAAGCCTGGGGTGCCTAATGAGTGA
GCTAACTCACATTAATTGCGTTGCGCTCACTGCCCGCTTTCCAGTCGGGAAACCTGTCGTGCCAGCTGCA
TTAATGAATCGGCCAACGCGCGGGGAGAGGCGGTTTGCGTATTGGGCGCTCTTCCGCTTCCTCGCTCACT
GACTCGCTGCGCTCGGTCGTTCGGCTGCGGCGAGCGGTATCAGCTCACTCAAAGGCGGTAATACGGTTAT
CCACAGAATCAGGGGATAACGCAGGAAAGAACATGTGAGCAAAAGGCCAGCAAAAGGCCAGGAACCGTAA
AAAGGCCGCGTTGCTGGCGTTTTTCCATAGGCTCCGCCCCCCTGACGAGCATCACAAAAATCGACGCTCA
AGTCAGAGGTGGCGAAACCCGACAGGACTATAAAGATACCAGGCGTTTCCCCCTGGAAGCTCCCTCGTGC
GCTCTCCTGTTCCGACCCTGCCGCTTACCGGATACCTGTCCGCCTTTCTCCCTTCGGGAAGCGTGGCGCT
TTCTCATAGCTCACGCTGTAGGTATCTCAGTTCGGTGTAGGTCGTTCGCTCCAAGCTGGGCTGTGTGCAC
GAACCCCCCGTTCAGCCCGACCGCTGCGCCTTATCCGGTAACTATCGTCTTGAGTCCAACCCGGTAAGAC
ACGACTTATCGCCACTGGCAGCAGCCACTGGTAACAGGATTAGCAGAGCGAGGTATGTAGGCGGTGCTAC
AGAGTTCTTGAAGTGGTGGCCTAACTACGGCTACACTAGAAGAACAGTATTTGGTATCTGCGCTCTGCTG
AAGCCAGTTACCTTCGGAAAAAGAGTTGGTAGCTCTTGATCCGGCAAACAAACCACCGCTGGTAGCGGTG
GTTTTTTTGTTTGCAAGCAGCAGATTACGCGCAGAAAAAAAGGATCTCAAGAAGATCCTTTGATCTTTTC
TACGGGGTCTGACGCTCAGTGGAACGAAAACTCACGTTAAGGGATTTTGGTCATGAGATTATCAAAAAGG
ATCTTCACCTAGATCCTTTTAAATTAAAAATGAAGTTTTAAATCAATCTAAAGTATATATGAGTAAACTT
GGTCTGACAGTTACCAATGCTTAATCAGTGAGGCACCTATCTCAGCGATCTGTCTATTTCGTTCATCCAT
AGTTGCCTGACTCCCCGTCGTGTAGATAACTACGATACGGGAGGGCTTACCATCTGGCCCCAGTGCTGCA
ATGATACCGCGAGACCCACGCTCACCGGCTCCAGATTTATCAGCAATAAACCAGCCAGCCGGAAGGGCCG
AGCGCAGAAGTGGTCCTGCAACTTTATCCGCCTCCATCCAGTCTATTAATTGTTGCCGGGAAGCTAGAGT
AAGTAGTTCGCCAGTTAATAGTTTGCGCAACGTTGTTGCCATTGCTACAGGCATCGTGGTGTCACGCTCG
TCGTTTGGTATGGCTTCATTCAGCTCCGGTTCCCAACGATCAAGGCGAGTTACATGATCCCCCATGTTGT
GCAAAAAAGCGGTTAGCTCCTTCGGTCCTCCGATCGTTGTCAGAAGTAAGTTGGCCGCAGTGTTATCACT
CATGGTTATGGCAGCACTGCATAATTCTCTTACTGTCATGCCATCCGTAAGATGCTTTTCTGTGACTGGT
GAGTACTCAACCAAGTCATTCTGAGAATAGTGTATGCGGCGACCGAGTTGCTCTTGCCCGGCGTCAATAC
GGGATAATACCGCGCCACATAGCAGAACTTTAAAAGTGCTCATCATTGGAAAACGTTCTTCGGGGCGAAA
ACTCTCAAGGATCTTACCGCTGTTGAGATCCAGTTCGATGTAACCCACTCGTGCACCCAACTGATCTTCA
GCATCTTTTACTTTCACCAGCGTTTCTGGGTGAGCAAAAACAGGAAGGCAAAATGCCGCAAAAAAGGGAA
TAAGGGCGACACGGAAATGTTGAATACTCATACTCTTCCTTTTTCAATATTATTGAAGCATTTATCAGGG
TTATTGTCTCATGAGCGGATACATATTTGAATGTATTTAGAAAAATAAACAAATAGGGGTTCCGCGCACA
TTTCCCCGAAAAGTGCCACCTGACGTC
